Addgene plasmid #141977: TFORF2222
Purpose: Lentiviral vector for overexpressing transcription factor ORFs with unique 24-bp barcodes. Barcodes facilitate identification of transcription factors in pooled screens.
Depositing lab: Feng Zhang. Depositing organization: Broad Institute. Publication: A transcription factor atlas of directed differentiation. Joung J, Ma S, Tay T, Geiger-Schuller KR, Kirchgatterer PC, Verdine VK, Guo B, Arias-Garcia MA, Allen WE, Singh A, Kuksenko O, Abudayyeh OO, Gootenberg JS, Fu Z, Macrae RK, Buenrostro JD, Regev A, Zhang F. Cell. 2023 Jan 5;186(1):209-229.e26. doi: 10.1016/j.cell.2022.11.026. PubMed 36608654.
Backbone
  Vector backbone: pLX_TRC317
  Backbone manufacturer: Broad Institute Genetic Perturbation Platform
  Backbone size w/o insert (bp): 8264
  Vector type: Mammalian Expression, Lentiviral
  Selectable markers: Puromycin
Growth in bacteria
  Bacterial resistance: Ampicillin, 100 μg/mL
  Growth temperature: 37°C
  Growth strain: NEB Stable
  Copy number: High Copy
Gene/Insert
  Gene/Insert name: YAP1
  Species: H. sapiens (human)
  Insert size (bp): 1568
  Entrez Gene: YAP1 (a.k.a. COB1, YAP, YAP-1, YAP2, YAP65, YKI)
  Promoter: EF1a
  Cloning method: Unknown
  Sequencing primers: 5′ GGGTGGAGACTGAAGTTAGGCCAG; 3′ CACATAGCGTAAAAGGAGCAACATAG
Terms and licenses: Academic/Nonprofit Terms; Industry Terms: Not Available to Industry
Depositor comments: NM_001195044,ENST00000531439 . The transcription factor ORF portion of this plasmid was synthesized by Genewiz. Please test multiple small colonies in case of plasmid recombination. To make this collection available in a timely manner, a portion of this collection was not fully sequenced by Addgene. If an Addgene verified full plasmid sequence is not available, please contact us prior to placing an order to request the full sequence.
How to cite: TFORF2222 was a gift from Feng Zhang (Addgene plasmid # 141977 ; http://n2t.net/addgene:141977 ; RRID:Addgene_141977)
