[The description below was written by a language model from this plasmid's Addgene catalogue record and pLannotate feature annotations shown in this document.]
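Description:
TFORF2222 is a third-generation-style, self-inactivating lentiviral expression plasmid built on the pLX_TRC317 backbone and carrying the human YAP1 open reading frame. It belongs to a barcoded transcription factor ORF collection. The sequenced record is 9,832 nt. In bacteria the plasmid is maintained by a high-copy ColE1/pUC origin and selected with ampicillin through β-lactamase. An f1 origin and remnants of a lac/T7/T3 cloning region are also present in the backbone. The depositor notes that the plasmid can recombine, which is a common issue with LTR-containing vectors.

The viral genome is transcribed from an RSV promoter fused to a truncated HIV-1 5' LTR. It contains the Ψ packaging signal with a partial gag sequence, the Rev response element for nuclear export of the unspliced RNA, and a cPPT/CTS. It ends in a ΔU3 3' LTR, which disables LTR promoter activity after integration, followed by an SV40 polyadenylation signal.

Two expression units lie between the LTRs. An SV40 early promoter drives puromycin N-acetyltransferase for selection of transduced mammalian cells. A full EF-1α promoter drives the synthesized YAP1 coding sequence, which the annotation matches to a human YAP1 isoform. A WPRE downstream enhances transcript stability and expression. According to the catalogue entry, each ORF in the collection is paired with a unique 24-bp barcode. The feature table does not annotate this barcode, though the short unannotated region between the ORF and the WPRE, including a U6 promoter fragment, is a plausible location.

The construct is intended for constitutive YAP1 overexpression, either alone or in pooled screens in which barcode sequencing identifies the transcription factor delivered to each cell, as in directed differentiation studies.
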