Features (pLannotate 1.2.2; 31 found; start..end, strand, type, name):
      5..231     +  promoter       RSV promoter: Rous sarcoma virus enhancer/promoter
    232..412     +  LTR            5' LTR (truncated): truncated 5' long terminal repeat (LTR) from HIV-1
    459..584     +  misc_feature   HIV-1 Ψ: packaging signal of human immunodeficiency virus type 1
    568..931     +  CDS            HIV-1 gag (fragment): gag protein from human immunodeficiency virus 1; gag
   1077..1310    +  misc_feature   RRE: The Rev response element (RRE) of HIV-1 allows for Rev-dependent mRNA export from the nucleus to the cytoplasm.
   1687..1713    +  CDS            Rev (fragment): human immunodeficiency virus 1 (HIV-1) Rev protein; rev; enhances nuclear export of unspliced and incompletely spliced viral mRNAs
   1720..1743    +  promoter       SV40 promoter (fragment): SV40 early promoter
   1744..1815    +  promoter       SV40 promoter (fragment): SV40 enhancer and early promoter
   1839..1974    +  rep_origin     SV40 ori: SV40 origin of replication
   2020..2616    +  CDS            PuroR (fragment): puromycin N-acetyltransferase; pac from Streptomyces; confers resistance to puromycin
   2665..2782    +  misc_feature   cPPT/CTS: central polypurine tract and central termination sequence of HIV-1
   2847..2913    +  CDS            small t antigen (fragment): SV40 (simian virus 40) small t antigen
   2920..4098    +  promoter       EF-1α promoter: strong constitutive promoter for human elongation factor EF-1α
   4115..5578    +  CDS            YAP1: YAP1_HUMAN - Also known as YAP65. Experimental evidence at protein level: Swiss-Prot protein existence level 1. [Isoform 3]: Activates the C-terminal fragment (CTF) of ERBB4 (isoform 3). From Homo sapiens (Human).
   5594..5647    +  promoter       U6 promoter (fragment): RNA polymerase III promoter for human U6 snRNA
   5689..6277    +  misc_feature   WPRE: woodchuck hepatitis virus posttranscriptional regulatory element
   6328..6347    +  misc_feature   cPPT/CTS (fragment): central polypurine tract and central termination sequence of HIV-1
   6349..6582    +  LTR            3' LTR (ΔU3): self-inactivating 3' long terminal repeat (LTR) from HIV-1
   6660..6781    +  polyA_signal   SV40 poly(A) signal: SV40 polyadenylation signal
   6821..6956    +  rep_origin     SV40 ori: SV40 origin of replication
   6977..6995    -  promoter       T7 promoter: promoter for bacteriophage T7 RNA polymerase
   7003..7158    +  CDS            lacZα (fragment): LacZα fragment of β-galactosidase; lacZ fragment
   7163..7591    +  rep_origin     f1 ori (sequence partly withheld): f1 bacteriophage origin of replication; arrow indicates direction of (+) strand synthesis
   7644..7748    +  promoter       AmpR promoter: bla
   7749..8609    +  CDS            AmpR: β-lactamase; bla; confers resistance to ampicillin, carbenicillin, and related antibiotics
   8780..9368    +  rep_origin     ori: high-copy-number ColE1/pMB1/pBR322/pUC origin of replication
   9551..9643    +  CDS            lacI (fragment): lac repressor; lacI; The lac repressor binds to the lac operator to inhibit transcription in E. coli. This inhibition can be relieved by adding lactose or isopropyl-β-D-thiogalactopyranoside (IPTG).
   9656..9677    +  protein_bind   CAP binding site: CAP binding activates transcription in the presence of cAMP. E. coli catabolite activator protein
   9692..9722    +  promoter       lac promoter: promoter for the E. coli lac operon
   9730..9746    +  protein_bind   lac operator: The lac repressor binds to the lac operator to inhibit transcription in E. coli. This inhibition can be relieved by adding lactose or isopropyl-β-D-thiogalactopyranoside (IPTG). lac repressor encoded by lacI
   9791..9809    +  promoter       T3 promoter: promoter for bacteriophage T3 RNA polymerase
>Addgene plasmid #141977 | TFORF2222 | addgene full sequence | sequence record 395870 | Addgene NGS Result
TTAATGTAGTCTTATGCAATACTCTTGTAGTCTTGCAACATGGTAACGATGAGTTAGCAACATGCCTTAC
AAGGAGAGAAAAAGCACCGTGCATGCCGATTGGTGGAAGTAAGGTGGTACGATCGTGCCTTATTAGGAAG
GCAACAGACGGGTCTGACATGGATTGGACGAACCACTGAATTGCCGCATTGCAGAGATATTGTATTTAAG
TGCCTAGCTCGATACATAAACGGGTCTCTCTGGTTAGACCAGATCTGAGCCTGGGAGCTCTCTGGCTAAC
TAGGGAACCCACTGCTTAAGCCTCAATAAAGCTTGCCTTGAGTGCTTCAAGTAGTGTGTGCCCGTCTGTT
GTGTGACTCTGGTAACTAGAGATCCCTCAGACCCTTTTAGTCAGTGTGGAAAATCTCTAGCAGTGGCGCC
CGAACAGGGACTTGAAAGCGAAAGGGAAACCAGAGGAGCTCTCTCGACGCAGGACTCGGCTTGCTGAAGC
GCGCACGGCAAGAGGCGAGGGGCGGCGACTGGTGAGTACGCCAAAAATTTTGACTAGCGGAGGCTAGAAG
GAGAGAGATGGGTGCGAGAGCGTCAGTATTAAGCGGGGGAGAATTAGATCGCGATGGGAAAAAATTCGGT
TAAGGCCAGGGGGAAAGAAAAAATATAAATTAAAACATATAGTATGGGCAAGCAGGGAGCTAGAACGATT
CGCAGTTAATCCTGGCCTGTTAGAAACATCAGAAGGCTGTAGACAAATACTGGGACAGCTACAACCATCC
CTTCAGACAGGATCAGAAGAACTTAGATCATTATATAATACAGTAGCAACCCTCTATTGTGTGCATCAAA
GGATAGAGATAAAAGACACCAAGGAAGCTTTAGACAAGATAGAGGAAGAGCAAAACAAAAGTAAGACCAC
CGCACAGCAAGCGGCCGCTGATCTTCAGACCTGGAGGAGGAGATATGAGGGACAATTGGAGAAGTGAATT
ATATAAATATAAAGTAGTAAAAATTGAACCATTAGGAGTAGCACCCACCAAGGCAAAGAGAAGAGTGGTG
CAGAGAGAAAAAAGAGCAGTGGGAATAGGAGCTTTGTTCCTTGGGTTCTTGGGAGCAGCAGGAAGCACTA
TGGGCGCAGCGTCAATGACGCTGACGGTACAGGCCAGACAATTATTGTCTGGTATAGTGCAGCAGCAGAA
CAATTTGCTGAGGGCTATTGAGGCGCAACAGCATCTGTTGCAACTCACAGTCTGGGGCATCAAGCAGCTC
CAGGCAAGAATCCTGGCTGTGGAAAGATACCTAAAGGATCAACAGCTCCTGGGGATTTGGGGTTGCTCTG
GAAAACTCATTTGCACCACTGCTGTGCCTTGGAATGCTAGTTGGAGTAATAAATCTCTGGAACAGATTTG
GAATCACACGACCTGGATGGAGTGGGACAGAGAAATTAACAATTACACAAGCTTAATACACTCCTTAATT
GAAGAATCGCAAAACCAGCAAGAAAAGAATGAACAAGAATTATTGGAATTAGATAAATGGGCAAGTTTGT
GGAATTGGTTTAACATAACAAATTGGCTGTGGTATATAAAATTATTCATAATGATAGTAGGAGGCTTGGT
AGGTTTAAGAATAGTTTTTGCTGTACTTTCTATAGTGAATAGAGTTAGGCAGGGATATTCACCATTATCG
TTTCAGACCCACCTCCCAACCCCGAGGGGACCCATGCATTGCATCTCAATTAGTCAGCAACCAGGTGTGG
AAAGTCCCCAGGCTCCCCAGCAGGCAGAAGTATGCAAAGCATGCGTCTCAATTAGTCAGCAACCATAGTC
CCGCCCCTAACTCCGCCCATCCCGCCCCTAACTCCGCCCAGTTCCGCCCATTCTCCGCCCCATGGCTGAC
TAATTTTTTTTATTTATGCAGAGGCCGAGGCCGCCTCGGCCTCTGAGCTATTCCAGAAGTAGTGAGGAGG
CTTTTTTGGAGGCCTAGGCTTTTGCAAAAAGCTTTCTAGAGGTACCACCGGAGCTTACCATGACCGAGTA
CAAGCCCACGGTGCGCCTCGCCACCCGCGACGACGTCCCCAGGGCCGTACGCACCCTCGCCGCCGCGTTC
GCCGACTACCCCGCCACGCGCCACACCGTCGATCCGGACCGCCACATCGAGCGGGTCACCGAGCTGCAAG
AACTCTTCCTCACGCGCGTCGGGCTCGACATCGGCAAGGTGTGGGTCGCGGACGACGGCGCCGCCGTGGC
GGTCTGGACCACGCCGGAGAGCGTCGAAGCGGGGGCGGTGTTCGCCGAGATCGGCCCGCGCATGGCCGAG
TTGAGCGGTTCCCGGCTGGCCGCGCAGCAACAGATGGAAGGCCTCCTGGCGCCGCACCGGCCCAAGGAGC
CCGCGTGGTTCCTGGCCACCGTCGGCGTCTCGCCCGACCACCAGGGCAAGGGTCTGGGCAGCGCCGTCGT
GCTCCCCGGAGTGGAGGCGGCCGAGCGCGCCGGGGTGCCCGCCTTCCTGGAGACCTCCGCGCCCCGCAAC
CTCCCCTTCTACGAGCGGCTCGGCTTCACCGTCACCGCCGACGTCGAGGTGCCCGAAGGACCGCGCACCT
GGTGCATGACCCGCAAGCCCGGTGCCAGTTAACGAATTCTAGATCTTGAGACAAATGGCAGTATTCATCC
ACAATTTTAAAAGAAAAGGGGGGATTGGGGGGTACAGTGCAGGGGAAAGAATAGTAGACATAATAGCAAC
AGACATACAAACTAAAGAATTACAAAAACAAATTACAAAAATTCAAAATTTTCGGGTTTATTACAGGGAC
AGCAGAGATCCACTTTGGCGCCGGCTCGAGGCCTGCAGGTGCAAAGATGGATAAAGTTTTAAACAGAGAG
GAATCTTTGCAGCTAATGGACCTTCTAGGTCTTGAAAGGAGTGGGAATTGGCTCCGGTGCCCGTCAGTGG
GCAGAGCGCACATCGCCCACAGTCCCCGAGAAGTTGGGGGGAGGGGTCGGCAATTGAACCGGTGCCTAGA
GAAGGTGGCGCGGGGTAAACTGGGAAAGTGATGTCGTGTACTGGCTCCGCCTTTTTCCCGAGGGTGGGGG
AGAACCGTATATAAGTGCAGTAGTCGCCGTGAACGTTCTTTTTCGCAACGGGTTTGCCGCCAGAACACAG
GTAAGTGCCGTGTGTGGTTCCCGCGGGCCTGGCCTCTTTACGGGTTATGGCCCTTGCGTGCCTTGAATTA
CTTCCACCTGGCTGCAGTACGTGATTCTTGATCCCGAGCTTCGGGTTGGAAGTGGGTGGGAGAGTTCGAG
GCCTTGCGCTTAAGGAGCCCCTTCGCCTCGTGCTTGAGTTGAGGCCTGGCCTGGGCGCTGGGGCCGCCGC
GTGCGAATCTGGTGGCACCTTCGCGCCTGTCTCGCTGCTTTCGATAAGTCTCTAGCCATTTAAAATTTTT
GATGACCTGCTGCGACGCTTTTTTTCTGGCAAGATAGTCTTGTAAATGCGGGCCAAGATCTGCACACTGG
TATTTCGGTTTTTGGGGCCGCGGGCGGCGACGGGGCCCGTGCGTCCCAGCGCACATGTTCGGCGAGGCGG
GGCCTGCGAGCGCGGCCACCGAGAATCGGACGGGGGTAGTCTCAAGCTGGCCGGCCTGCTCTGGTGCCTG
GCCTCGCGCCGCCGTGTATCGCCCCGCCCTGGGCGGCAAGGCTGGCCCGGTCGGCACCAGTTGCGTGAGC
GGAAAGATGGCCGCTTCCCGGCCCTGCTGCAGGGAGCTCAAAATGGAGGACGCGGCGCTCGGGAGAGCGG
GCGGGTGAGTCACCCACACAAAGGAAAAGGGCCTTTCCGTCCTCAGCCGTCGCTTCATGTGACTCCACGG
AGTACCGGGCGCCGTCCAGGCACCTCGATTAGTTCTCGAGCTTTTGGAGTACGTCGTCTTTAGGTTGGGG
GGAGGGGTTTTATGCGATGGAGTTTCCCCACACTGAGTGGGTGGAGACTGAAGTTAGGCCAGCTTGGCAC
TTGATGTAATTCTCCTTGGAATTTGCCCTTTTTGAGTTTGGATCTTGGTTCATTCTCAAGCCTCAGACAG
TGGTTCAAAGTTTTTTTCTTCCATTTCAGGTGTCGTGAGGCTAGCACCGCCACCATGGATCCCGGGCAGC
AGCCGCCGCCTCAACCGGCCCCCCAGGGCCAAGGGCAGCCGCCTTCGCAGCCCCCGCAGGGGCAGGGCCC
GCCGTCCGGACCCGGGCAACCGGCACCCGCGGCGACCCAGGCGGCGCCGCAGGCACCCCCCGCCGGGCAT
CAGATCGTGCACGTCCGCGGGGACTCGGAGACCGACCTGGAGGCGCTCTTCAACGCCGTCATGAACCCCA
AGACGGCCAACGTGCCCCAGACCGTGCCCATGAGGCTCCGGAAGCTGCCCGACTCCTTCTTCAAGCCGCC
GGAGCCCAAATCCCACTCCCGACAGGCCAGTACTGATGCAGGCACTGCAGGAGCCCTGACTCCACAGCAT
GTTCGAGCTCATTCCTCTCCAGCTTCTCTGCAGTTGGGAGCTGTTTCTCCTGGGACACTGACCCCCACTG
GAGTAGTCTCTGGCCCAGCAGCTACACCCACAGCTCAGCATCTTCGACAGTCTTCTTTTGAGATACCTGA
TGATGTACCTCTGCCAGCAGGTTGGGAGATGGCAAAGACATCTTCTGGTCAGAGATACTTCTTAAATCAC
ATCGATCAGACAACAACATGGCAGGACCCCAGGAAGGCCATGCTGTCCCAGATGAACGTCACAGCCCCCA
CCAGTCCACCAGTGCAGCAGAATATGATGAACTCGGCTTCAGGTCCTCTTCCTGATGGATGGGAACAAGC
CATGACTCAGGATGGAGAAATTTACTATATAAACCATAAGAACAAGACCACCTCTTGGCTAGACCCAAGG
CTTGACCCTCGTTTTGCCATGAACCAGAGAATCAGTCAGAGTGCTCCAGTGAAACAGCCACCACCCCTGG
CTCCCCAGAGCCCACAGGGAGGCGTCATGGGTGGCAGCAACTCCAACCAGCAGCAACAGATGCGACTGCA
GCAACTGCAGATGGAGAAGGAGAGGCTGCGGCTGAAACAGCAAGAACTGCTTCGGCAGGAGTTAGCCCTG
CGTAGCCAGTTACCAACACTGGAGCAGGATGGTGGGACTCAAAATCCAGTGTCTTCTCCCGGGATGTCTC
AGGAATTGAGAACAATGACGACCAATAGCTCAGATCCTTTCCTTAACAGTGGCACCTATCACTCTCGAGA
TGAGAGTACAGACAGTGGACTAAGCATGAGCAGCTACAGTGTCCCTCGAACCCCAGATGACTTCCTGAAC
AGTGTGGATGAGATGGATACAGGTGATACTATCAACCAAAGCACCCTGCCCTCACAGCAGAACCGTTTCC
CAGACTACCTTGAAGCCATTCCTGGGACAAATGTGGACCTTGGAACACTGGAAGGAGATGGAATGAACAT
AGAAGGAGAGGAGCTGATGCCAAGTCTGCAGGAAGCTTTGAGTTCTGACATCCTTAATGACATGGAGTCT
GTTTTGGCTGCCACCAAGCTAGATAAAGAAAGCTTTCTTACATGGTTATAGTAATGAACTAGTCCGTAAC
TTGAAAGTATTTCGATTTCTTGGCTTTATATATCTTGTGGAAAGGACGACTAAGAAACAGGATGGCGCGA
GACACGCGTTAAGTCGACAATCAACCTCTGGATTACAAAATTTGTGAAAGATTGACTGGTATTCTTAACT
ATGTTGCTCCTTTTACGCTATGTGGATACGCTGCTTTAATGCCTTTGTATCATGCTATTGCTTCCCGTAT
GGCTTTCATTTTCTCCTCCTTGTATAAATCCTGGTTGCTGTCTCTTTATGAGGAGTTGTGGCCCGTTGTC
AGGCAACGTGGCGTGGTGTGCACTGTGTTTGCTGACGCAACCCCCACTGGTTGGGGCATTGCCACCACCT
GTCAGCTCCTTTCCGGGACTTTCGCTTTCCCCCTCCCTATTGCCACGGCGGAACTCATCGCCGCCTGCCT
TGCCCGCTGCTGGACAGGGGCTCGGCTGTTGGGCACTGACAATTCCGTGGTGTTGTCGGGGAAATCATCG
TCCTTTCCTTGGCTGCTCGCCTGTGTTGCCACCTGGATTCTGCGCGGGACGTCCTTCTGCTACGTCCCTT
CGGCCCTCAATCCAGCGGACCTTCCTTCCCGCGGCCTGCTGCCGGCTCTGCGGCCTCTTCCGCGTCTTCG
CCTTCGCCCTCAGACGAGTCGGATCTCCCTTTGGGCCGCCTCCCCGCGTCGACTTTAAGACCAATGACTT
ACAAGGCAGCTGTAGATCTTAGCCACTTTTTAAAAGAAAAGGGGGGACTGGAAGGGCTAATTCACTCCCA
ACGAAGACAAGATCTGCTTTTTGCTTGTACTGGGTCTCTCTGGTTAGACCAGATCTGAGCCTGGGAGCTC
TCTGGCTAACTAGGGAACCCACTGCTTAAGCCTCAATAAAGCTTGCCTTGAGTGCTTCAAGTAGTGTGTG
CCCGTCTGTTGTGTGACTCTGGTAACTAGAGATCCCTCAGACCCTTTTAGTCAGTGTGGAAAATCTCTAG
CAGTACGTATAGTAGTTCATGTCATCTTATTATTCAGTATTTATAACTTGCAAAGAAATGAATATCAGAG
AGTGAGAGGAACTTGTTTATTGCAGCTTATAATGGTTACAAATAAAGCAATAGCATCACAAATTTCACAA
ATAAAGCATTTTTTTCACTGCATTCTAGTTGTGGTTTGTCCAAACTCATCAATGTATCTTATCATGTCTG
GCTCTAGCTATCCCGCCCCTAACTCCGCCCATCCCGCCCCTAACTCCGCCCAGTTCCGCCCATTCTCCGC
CCCATGGCTGACTAATTTTTTTTATTTATGCAGAGGCCGAGGCCGCCTCGGCCTCTGAGCTATTCCAGAA
GTAGTGAGGAGGCTTTTTTGGAGGCCTAGGGACGTACCCAATTCGCCCTATAGTGAGTCGTATTACGCGC
GCTCACTGGCCGTCGTTTTACAACGTCGTGACTGGGAAAACCCTGGCGTTACCCAACTTAATCGCCTTGC
AGCACATCCCCCTTTCGCCAGCTGGCGTAATAGCGAAGAGGCCCGCACCGATCGCCCTTCCCAACAGTTG
CGCAGCCTGAATGGCGAATGGG
[124 nt withheld, positions 7163-7286]
C
[91 nt withheld, positions 7288-7378]
A
[49 nt withheld, positions 7380-7428]
CCTTTGACGTTGGAGTCCACGTTCTTT
[37 nt withheld, positions 7456-7492]
ACCCTATCTCGGTCTATTCTTTTGATTTATAAGGGATTTTGCCGATTTCGGCCTATTGGTTAAAAAATGA
GCTGATTTAACAAAAATTTAACGCGAATTTTAACAAAATATTAACGCTTACAATTTAGGTGGCACTTTTC
GGGGAAATGTGCGCGGAACCCCTATTTGTTTATTTTTCTAAATACATTCAAATATGTATCCGCTCATGAG
ACAATAACCCTGATAAATGCTTCAATAATATTGAAAAAGGAAGAGTATGAGTATTCAACATTTCCGTGTC
GCCCTTATTCCCTTTTTTGCGGCATTTTGCCTTCCTGTTTTTGCTCACCCAGAAACGCTGGTGAAAGTAA
AAGATGCTGAAGATCAGTTGGGTGCACGAGTGGGTTACATCGAACTGGATCTCAACAGCGGTAAGATCCT
TGAGAGTTTTCGCCCCGAAGAACGTTTTCCAATGATGAGCACTTTTAAAGTTCTGCTATGTGGCGCGGTA
TTATCCCGTATTGACGCCGGGCAAGAGCAACTCGGTCGCCGCATACACTATTCTCAGAATGACTTGGTTG
AGTACTCACCAGTCACAGAAAAGCATCTTACGGATGGCATGACAGTAAGAGAATTATGCAGTGCTGCCAT
AACCATGAGTGATAACACTGCGGCCAACTTACTTCTGACAACGATCGGAGGACCGAAGGAGCTAACCGCT
TTTTTGCACAACATGGGGGATCATGTAACTCGCCTTGATCGTTGGGAACCGGAGCTGAATGAAGCCATAC
CAAACGACGAGCGTGACACCACGATGCCTGTAGCAATGGCAACAACGTTGCGCAAACTATTAACTGGCGA
ACTACTTACTCTAGCTTCCCGGCAACAATTAATAGACTGGATGGAGGCGGATAAAGTTGCAGGACCACTT
CTGCGCTCGGCCCTTCCGGCTGGCTGGTTTATTGCTGATAAATCTGGAGCCGGTGAGCGTGGGTCTCGCG
GTATCATTGCAGCACTGGGGCCAGATGGTAAGCCCTCCCGTATCGTAGTTATCTACACGACGGGGAGTCA
GGCAACTATGGATGAACGAAATAGACAGATCGCTGAGATAGGTGCCTCACTGATTAAGCATTGGTAACTG
TCAGACCAAGTTTACTCATATATACTTTAGATTGATTTAAAACTTCATTTTTAATTTAAAAGGATCTAGG
TGAAGATCCTTTTTGATAATCTCATGACCAAAATCCCTTAACGTGAGTTTTCGTTCCACTGAGCGTCAGA
CCCCGTAGAAAAGATCAAAGGATCTTCTTGAGATCCTTTTTTTCTGCGCGTAATCTGCTGCTTGCAAACA
AAAAAACCACCGCTACCAGCGGTGGTTTGTTTGCCGGATCAAGAGCTACCAACTCTTTTTCCGAAGGTAA
CTGGCTTCAGCAGAGCGCAGATACCAAATACTGTTCTTCTAGTGTAGCCGTAGTTAGGCCACCACTTCAA
GAACTCTGTAGCACCGCCTACATACCTCGCTCTGCTAATCCTGTTACCAGTGGCTGCTGCCAGTGGCGAT
AAGTCGTGTCTTACCGGGTTGGACTCAAGACGATAGTTACCGGATAAGGCGCAGCGGTCGGGCTGAACGG
GGGGTTCGTGCACACAGCCCAGCTTGGAGCGAACGACCTACACCGAACTGAGATACCTACAGCGTGAGCT
ATGAGAAAGCGCCACGCTTCCCGAAGGGAGAAAGGCGGACAGGTATCCGGTAAGCGGCAGGGTCGGAACA
GGAGAGCGCACGAGGGAGCTTCCAGGGGGAAACGCCTGGTATCTTTATAGTCCTGTCGGGTTTCGCCACC
TCTGACTTGAGCGTCGATTTTTGTGATGCTCGTCAGGGGGGCGGAGCCTATGGAAAAACGCCAGCAACGC
GGCCTTTTTACGGTTCCTGGCCTTTTGCTGGCCTTTTGCTCACATGTTCTTTCCTGCGTTATCCCCTGAT
TCTGTGGATAACCGTATTACCGCCTTTGAGTGAGCTGATACCGCTCGCCGCAGCCGAACGACCGAGCGCA
GCGAGTCAGTGAGCGAGGAAGCGGAAGAGCGCCCAATACGCAAACCGCCTCTCCCCGCGCGTTGGCCGAT
TCATTAATGCAGCTGGCACGACAGGTTTCCCGACTGGAAAGCGGGCAGTGAGCGCAACGCAATTAATGTG
AGTTAGCTCACTCATTAGGCACCCCAGGCTTTACACTTTATGCTTCCGGCTCGTATGTTGTGTGGAATTG
TGAGCGGATAACAATTTCACACAGGAAACAGCTATGACCATGATTACGCCAAGCGCGCAATTAACCCTCA
CTAAAGGGAACAAAAGCTGGAGCTGCAAGC
