>Addgene plasmid #141977 | TFORF2222 | depositor partial sequence | sequence record 278068 | Insert
ACCGCCACCATGGATCCCGGGCAGCAGCCGCCGCCTCAACCGGCCCCCCAGGGCCAAGGGCAGCCGCCTT
CGCAGCCCCCGCAGGGGCAGGGCCCGCCGTCCGGACCCGGGCAACCGGCACCCGCGGCGACCCAGGCGGC
GCCGCAGGCACCCCCCGCCGGGCATCAGATCGTGCACGTCCGCGGGGACTCGGAGACCGACCTGGAGGCG
CTCTTCAACGCCGTCATGAACCCCAAGACGGCCAACGTGCCCCAGACCGTGCCCATGAGGCTCCGGAAGC
TGCCCGACTCCTTCTTCAAGCCGCCGGAGCCCAAATCCCACTCCCGACAGGCCAGTACTGATGCAGGCAC
TGCAGGAGCCCTGACTCCACAGCATGTTCGAGCTCATTCCTCTCCAGCTTCTCTGCAGTTGGGAGCTGTT
TCTCCTGGGACACTGACCCCCACTGGAGTAGTCTCTGGCCCAGCAGCTACACCCACAGCTCAGCATCTTC
GACAGTCTTCTTTTGAGATACCTGATGATGTACCTCTGCCAGCAGGTTGGGAGATGGCAAAGACATCTTC
TGGTCAGAGATACTTCTTAAATCACATCGATCAGACAACAACATGGCAGGACCCCAGGAAGGCCATGCTG
TCCCAGATGAACGTCACAGCCCCCACCAGTCCACCAGTGCAGCAGAATATGATGAACTCGGCTTCAGGTC
CTCTTCCTGATGGATGGGAACAAGCCATGACTCAGGATGGAGAAATTTACTATATAAACCATAAGAACAA
GACCACCTCTTGGCTAGACCCAAGGCTTGACCCTCGTTTTGCCATGAACCAGAGAATCAGTCAGAGTGCT
CCAGTGAAACAGCCACCACCCCTGGCTCCCCAGAGCCCACAGGGAGGCGTCATGGGTGGCAGCAACTCCA
ACCAGCAGCAACAGATGCGACTGCAGCAACTGCAGATGGAGAAGGAGAGGCTGCGGCTGAAACAGCAAGA
ACTGCTTCGGCAGGAGTTAGCCCTGCGTAGCCAGTTACCAACACTGGAGCAGGATGGTGGGACTCAAAAT
CCAGTGTCTTCTCCCGGGATGTCTCAGGAATTGAGAACAATGACGACCAATAGCTCAGATCCTTTCCTTA
ACAGTGGCACCTATCACTCTCGAGATGAGAGTACAGACAGTGGACTAAGCATGAGCAGCTACAGTGTCCC
TCGAACCCCAGATGACTTCCTGAACAGTGTGGATGAGATGGATACAGGTGATACTATCAACCAAAGCACC
CTGCCCTCACAGCAGAACCGTTTCCCAGACTACCTTGAAGCCATTCCTGGGACAAATGTGGACCTTGGAA
CACTGGAAGGAGATGGAATGAACATAGAAGGAGAGGAGCTGATGCCAAGTCTGCAGGAAGCTTTGAGTTC
TGACATCCTTAATGACATGGAGTCTGTTTTGGCTGCCACCAAGCTAGATAAAGAAAGCTTTCTTACATGG
TTATAGTAATGAACTAGTCCGTAACTTGAAAGTATTTCGATTTCTTGGCTTTATATATCTTGTGGAAAGG
ACGACTAAGAAACAGGATGGCGCGAGAC
