>Addgene plasmid #141977 | TFORF2222 | depositor partial sequence | sequence record 278069 | Barcode
CTAAGAAACAGGATGGCGCGAGAC
